>Addgene plasmid #173857 | pPBpuro-LDR | depositor full sequence | sequence record 337134 | pPBpuro-LDR sequence 7304 bps
CTAAATTGTAAGCGTTAATATTTTGTTAAAATTCGCGTTAAATTTTTGTTAAATCAGCTCATTTTTTAAC
CAATAGGCCGAAATCGGCAAAATCCCTTATAAATCAAAAGAATAGACCGAGATAGGGT
[37 nt withheld, positions 129-165]
AAAGAACGTGGACTCCAACGTCAAAGG
[49 nt withheld, positions 193-241]
T
[91 nt withheld, positions 243-333]
G
[124 nt withheld, positions 335-458]
CCCATTCGCCATTCAGGCTGCGCAACTGTTGGGAAGGGCGATCGGTGCGGGCCTCTTCGCTATTACGCCA
GCTGGCGAAAGGGGGATGTGCTGCAAGGCGATTAAGTTGGGTAACGCCAGGGTTTTCCCAGTCACGACGT
TGTAAAACGACGGCCAGTGAGCGCGCGTAATACGACTCACTATAGGGCGAATTGGGGCGCGCCATTCTAG
ATTAACCCTAGAAAGATAGTCTGCGTAAAATTGACGCATGCATTCTTGAAATATTGCTCTCTCTTTCTAA
ATAGCGCGAATCCGTCGCTGTGCATTTAGGACATCTCAGTCGCCGCTTGGAGCTCCCGTGAGGCGTGCTT
GTCAATGCGGTAAGTGTCACTGATTTTGAACTATAACGACCGCGTGAGTCAAAATGACGCATGATTATCT
TTTACGTGACTTTTAAGATTTAACTCATACGATAATTATATTGTTATTTCATGTTCTACTTACGTGATAA
CTTATTATATATATATTTTCTTGTTATAGATATCAACTAGAATGCTAGCATGGGCCCATCTCGACATTGA
TTATTGACTAGTTATTAATAGTAATCAATTACGGGGTCATTAGTTCATAGCCCATATATGGAGTTCCGCG
TTACATAACTTACGGTAAATGGCCCGCCTGGCTGACCGCCCAACGACCCCCGCCCATTGACGTCAATAAT
GACGTATGTTCCCATAGTAACGCCAATAGGGACTTTCCATTGACGTCAATGGGTGGACTATTTACGGTAA
ACTGCCCACTTGGCAGTACATCAAGTGTATCATATGCCAAGTACGCCCCCTATTGACGTCAATGACGGTA
AATGGCCCGCCTGGCATTATGCCCAGTACATGACCTTATGGGACTTTCCTACTTGGCAGTACATCTACGT
ATTAGTCATCGCTATTACCATGGGTCGAGGTGAGCCCCACGTTCTGCTTCACTCTCCCCATCTCCCCCCC
CTCCCCACCCCCAATTTTGTATTTATTTATTTTTTAATTATTTTGTGCAGCGATGGGGGCGGGGGGGGGG
GGGGCGCGCGCCAGGCGGGGCGGGGCGGGGCGAGGGGCGGGGCGGGGCGAGGCGGAGAGGTGCGGCGGCA
GCCAATCAGAGCGGCGCGCTCCGAAAGTTTCCTTTTATGGCGAGGCGGCGGCGGCGGCGGCCCTATAAAA
AGCGAAGCGCGCGGCGGGCGGGAGTCGCTGCGTTGCCTTCGCCCCGTGCCCCGCTCCGCGCCGCCTCGCG
CCGCCCGCCCCGGCTCTGACTGACCGCGTTACTCCCACAGGTGAGCGGGCGGGACGGCCCTTCTCCTCCG
GGCTGTAATTAGCGCTTGGTTTAATGACGGCTCGTTTCTTTTCTGTGGCTGCGTGAAAGCCTTAAAGGGC
TCCGGGAGGGCCCTTTGTGCGGGGGGGAGCGGCTCGGGGGGTGCGTGCGTGTGTGTGTGCGTGGGGAGCG
CCGCGTGCGGCCCGCGCTGCCCGGCGGCTGTGAGCGCTGCGGGCGCGGCGCGGGGCTTTGTGCGCTCCGC
GTGTGCGCGAGGGGAGCGCGGCCGGGGGCGGTGCCCCGCGGTGCGGGGGGGCTGCGAGGGGAACAAAGGC
TGCGTGCGGGGTGTGTGCGTGGGGGGGTGAGCAGGGGGTGTGGGCGCGGCGGTCGGGCTGTAACCCCCCC
CTGCACCCCCCTCCCCGAGTTGCTGAGCACGGCCCGGCTTCGGGTGCGGGGCTCCGTGCGGGGCGTGGCG
CGGGGCTCGCCGTGCCGGGCGGGGGGTGGCGGCAGGTGGGGGTGCCGGGCGGGGCGGGGCCGCCTCGGGC
CGGGGAGGGCTCGGGGGAGGGGCGCGGCGGCCCCGGAGCGCCGGCGGCTGTCGAGGCGCGGCGAGCCGCA
GCCATTGCCTTTTATGGTAATCGTGCGAGAGGGCGCAGGGACTTCCTTTGTCCCAAATCTGGCGGAGCCG
AAATCTGGGAGGCGCCGCCGCACCCCCTCTAGCGGGCGCGGGCGAAGCGGTGCGGCGCCGGCAGGAAGGA
AATGGGCGGGGAGGGCCTTCGTGCGTCGCCGCGCCGCCGTCCCCTTCTCCATCTCCAGCCTCGGGGCTGC
CGCAGGGGGACGGCTGCCTTCGGGGGGGACGGGGCAGGGCGGGGTTCGGCTTCTGGCGTGTGACCGGCGG
CTCTAGAGCCTCTGCTAACCATGTTCATGCCTTCTTCTTTTTCCTACAGCTCCTGGGCAACGTGCTGGTT
GTTGTGCTGTCTCATCATTTTGGCAAAGAATTGGGATCCGAATTCGTGATTACCATGGGATGTATAAAAT
CAAAAGGGAAAGACAGCGCGGGAGCAGATAGTGCTGGTAGTGCTGGTAGTGCTGGTATCCTCTGGCATGA
GATGTGGCATGAAGGCCTGGAAGAGGCATCTCGTTTGTACTTTGGGGAAAGGAACGTGAAAGGCATGTTT
GAGGTGCTGGAGCCCTTGCATGCTATGATGGAACGGGGCCCCCAGACTCTGAAGGAAACATCCTTTAATC
AGGCCTATGGTCGAGATTTAATGGAGGCCCAAGAGTGGTGCAGGAAGTACATGAAATCAGGGAATGTCAA
GGACCTCCTCCAAGCCTGGGACCTCTATTATCATGTGTTCCGACGAATCTCAAAGACTAGTTATCCGTAC
GACGTACCAGACTACGCGGCCGCTCTAGAGTCAACTAACTTAAGCTAGCAACGGTTTCCCTCTAGCGGGA
TCAATTCCGCCCCCCCCCCCTAACGTTACTGGCCGAAGCCGCTTGGAATAAGGCCGGTGTGCGTTTGTCT
ATATGTTATTTTCCACCATATTGCCGTCTTTTGGCAATGTGAGGGCCCGGAAACCTGGCCCTGTCTTCTT
GACGAGCATTCCTAGGGGTCTTTCCCCTCTCGCCAAAGGAATGCAAGGTCTGTTGAATGTCGTGAAGGAA
GCAGTTCCTCTGGAAGCTTCTTGAAGACAAACAACGTCTGTAGCGACCCTTTGCAGGCAGCGGAACCCCC
CACCTGGCGACAGGTGCCTCTGCGGCCAAAAGCCACGTGTATAAGATACACCTGCAAAGGCGGCACAACC
CCAGTGCCACGTTGTGAGTTGGATAGTTGTGGAAAGAGTCAAATGGCTCTCCTCAAGCGTATTCAACAAG
GGGCTGAAGGATGCCCAGAAGGTACCCCATTGTATGGGATCTGATCTGGGGCCTCGGTGCACATGCTTTA
CATGTGTTTAGTCGAGGTTAAAAAACGTCTAGGCCCCCCGAACCACGGGGACGTGGTTTTCCTTTGAAAA
ACACGATAATACCATGACCGAGTACAAGCCCACGGTGCGCCTCGCCACCCGCGACGACGTCCCCAGGGCC
GTACGCACCCTCGCCGCCGCGTTCGCCGACTACCCCGCCACGCGCCACACCGTCGATCCGGACCGCCACA
TCGAGCGGGTCACCGAGCTGCAAGAACTCTTCCTCACGCGCGTCGGGCTCGACATCGGCAAGGTGTGGGT
CGCGGACGACGGCGCCGCGGTGGCGGTCTGGACCACGCCGGAGAGCGTCGAAGCGGGGGCGGTGTTCGCC
GAGATCGGCCCGCGCATGGCCGAGTTGAGCGGTTCCCGGCTGGCCGCGCAGCAACAGATGGAAGGCCTCC
TGGCGCCGCACCGGCCCAAGGAGCCCGCGTGGTTCCTGGCCACCGTCGGCGTCTCGCCCGACCACCAGGG
CAAGGGTCTGGGCAGCGCCGTCGTGCTCCCCGGAGTGGAGGCGGCCGAGCGCGCCGGGGTGCCCGCCTTC
CTGGAGACCTCCGCGCCCCGCAACCTCCCCTTCTACGAGCGGCTCGGCTTCACCGTCACCGCCGACGTCG
AGTGCCCGAAGGACCGCGCGACCTGGTGCATGACCCGCAAGCCCGGTGCCTGATCGATGATCTAGAGCTC
GCTGATCAGCCTCGACTGTGCCTTCTAGTTGCCAGCCATCTGTTGTTTGCCCCTCCCCCGTGCCTTCCTT
GACCCTGGAAGGTGCCACTCCCACTGTCCTTTCCTAATAAAATGAGGAAATTGCATCGCATTGTCTGAGT
AGGTGTCATTCTATTCTGGGGGGTGGGGTGGGGCAGGACAGCAAGGGGGAGGATTGGGAAGACAATAGCA
GGCATGCTGGGGATGCGGTGGGCTCTATGGCTTCTGAGGCGGAAAGAACCTGCAGCCCAAGCTTGGCGTA
ATCATGGTCATAGCTGTTTCCTGTGTGAAATTGTTATCCGCTCACAATTCCACACAACATACGAGCCGGA
AGCATAAAGTGTAAAGCCTGGGGTGCCTAATGAGTGAGCTAACTCACATTAATTGCGTTGCGCTCACTGC
CCGCTTTCCAGTCGGGAAACCTGTCGTGCCAGCGGATCTTAAAAGTTTTGTTACTTTATAGAAGAAATTT
TGAGTTTTTGTTTTTTTTTAATAAATAAATAAACATAAATAAATTGTTTGTTGAATTTATTATTAGTATG
TAAGTGTAAATATAATAAAACTTAATATCTATTCAAATTAATAAATAAACCTCGATATACAGACCGATAA
AACACATGCGTCAATTTTACGCATGATTATCTTTAACGTACGTCACAATATGATTATCTTTCTAGGGTTA
ATCTAGTATACGCGTTTAATTAATCCAGCTTTTGTTCCCTTTAGTGAGGGTTAATTGCGCGCTTGGCGTA
ATCATGGTCATAGCTGTTTCCTGTGTGAAATTGTTATCCGCTCACAATTCCACACAACATACGAGCCGGA
AGCATAAAGTGTAAAGCCTGGGGTGCCTAATGAGTGAGCTAACTCACATTAATTGCGTTGCGCTCACTGC
CCGCTTTCCAGTCGGGAAACCTGTCGTGCCAGCTGCATTAATGAATCGGCCAACGCGCGGGGAGAGGCGG
TTTGCGTATTGGGCGCTCTTCCGCTTCCTCGCTCACTGACTCGCTGCGCTCGGTCGTTCGGCTGCGGCGA
GCGGTATCAGCTCACTCAAAGGCGGTAATACGGTTATCCACAGAATCAGGGGATAACGCAGGAAAGAACA
TGTGAGCAAAAGGCCAGCAAAAGGCCAGGAACCGTAAAAAGGCCGCGTTGCTGGCGTTTTTCCATAGGCT
CCGCCCCCCTGACGAGCATCACAAAAATCGACGCTCAAGTCAGAGGTGGCGAAACCCGACAGGACTATAA
AGATACCAGGCGTTTCCCCCTGGAAGCTCCCTCGTGCGCTCTCCTGTTCCGACCCTGCCGCTTACCGGAT
ACCTGTCCGCCTTTCTCCCTTCGGGAAGCGTGGCGCTTTCTCATAGCTCACGCTGTAGGTATCTCAGTTC
GGTGTAGGTCGTTCGCTCCAAGCTGGGCTGTGTGCACGAACCCCCCGTTCAGCCCGACCGCTGCGCCTTA
TCCGGTAACTATCGTCTTGAGTCCAACCCGGTAAGACACGACTTATCGCCACTGGCAGCAGCCACTGGTA
ACAGGATTAGCAGAGCGAGGTATGTAGGCGGTGCTACAGAGTTCTTGAAGTGGTGGCCTAACTACGGCTA
CACTAGAAGGACAGTATTTGGTATCTGCGCTCTGCTGAAGCCAGTTACCTTCGGAAAAAGAGTTGGTAGC
TCTTGATCCGGCAAACAAACCACCGCTGGTAGCGGTGGTTTTTTTGTTTGCAAGCAGCAGATTACGCGCA
GAAAAAAAGGATCTCAAGAAGATCCTTTGATCTTTTCTACGGGGTCTGACGCTCAGTGGAACGAAAACTC
ACGTTAAGGGATTTTGGTCATGAGATTATCAAAAAGGATCTTCACCTAGATCCTTTTAAATTAAAAATGA
AGTTTTAAATCAATCTAAAGTATATATGAGTAAACTTGGTCTGACAGTTACCAATGCTTAATCAGTGAGG
CACCTATCTCAGCGATCTGTCTATTTCGTTCATCCATAGTTGCCTGACTCCCCGTCGTGTAGATAACTAC
GATACGGGAGGGCTTACCATCTGGCCCCAGTGCTGCAATGATACCGCGAGACCCACGCTCACCGGCTCCA
GATTTATCAGCAATAAACCAGCCAGCCGGAAGGGCCGAGCGCAGAAGTGGTCCTGCAACTTTATCCGCCT
CCATCCAGTCTATTAATTGTTGCCGGGAAGCTAGAGTAAGTAGTTCGCCAGTTAATAGTTTGCGCAACGT
TGTTGCCATTGCTACAGGCATCGTGGTGTCACGCTCGTCGTTTGGTATGGCTTCATTCAGCTCCGGTTCC
CAACGATCAAGGCGAGTTACATGATCCCCCATGTTGTGCAAAAAAGCGGTTAGCTCCTTCGGTCCTCCGA
TCGTTGTCAGAAGTAAGTTGGCCGCAGTGTTATCACTCATGGTTATGGCAGCACTGCATAATTCTCTTAC
TGTCATGCCATCCGTAAGATGCTTTTCTGTGACTGGTGAGTACTCAACCAAGTCATTCTGAGAATAGTGT
ATGCGGCGACCGAGTTGCTCTTGCCCGGCGTCAATACGGGATAATACCGCGCCACATAGCAGAACTTTAA
AAGTGCTCATCATTGGAAAACGTTCTTCGGGGCGAAAACTCTCAAGGATCTTACCGCTGTTGAGATCCAG
TTCGATGTAACCCACTCGTGCACCCAACTGATCTTCAGCATCTTTTACTTTCACCAGCGTTTCTGGGTGA
GCAAAAACAGGAAGGCAAAATGCCGCAAAAAAGGGAATAAGGGCGACACGGAAATGTTGAATACTCATAC
TCTTCCTTTTTCAATATTATTGAAGCATTTATCAGGGTTATTGTCTCATGAGCGGATACATATTTGAATG
TATTTAGAAAAATAAACAAATAGGGGTTCCGCGCACATTTCCCCGAAAAGTGCCAC
Features (pLannotate 1.2.2; 23 found; start..end, strand, type, name):
     30..458     -  rep_origin     f1 ori (sequence partly withheld): f1 bacteriophage origin of replication; arrow indicates direction of (+) strand synthesis
    463..618     -  CDS            lacZα (fragment): LacZα fragment of β-galactosidase; lacZ fragment
    626..644     +  promoter       T7 promoter: promoter for bacteriophage T7 RNA polymerase
   1011..1390    +  enhancer       CMV enhancer: human cytomegalovirus immediate early enhancer
   1393..1668    +  promoter       chicken β-actin promoter: No description available
   1669..2677    +  intron         chimeric intron: chimera between introns from chicken β-actin and rabbit β-globin
   2825..3103    +  CDS            FRB*: T2098L mutant of FKBP-rapamycin binding domain of human FRAP binds synthetic ligands such as AP21967
   3199..3759    +  misc_feature   IRES: internal ribosome entry site (IRES) of the encephalomyocarditis virus (EMCV)
   3762..4361    +  CDS            PuroR: puromycin N-acetyltransferase; pac from Streptomyces; confers resistance to puromycin
   4394..4618    +  polyA_signal   bGH poly(A) signal: bovine growth hormone polyadenylation signal
   4622..4638    +  promoter       SV40 promoter (fragment): SV40 enhancer and early promoter
   4689..4705    -  protein_bind   lac operator: The lac repressor binds to the lac operator to inhibit transcription in E. coli. This inhibition can be relieved by adding lactose or isopropyl-β-D-thiogalactopyranoside (IPTG). lac repressor encoded by lacI
   4713..4743    -  promoter       lac promoter: promoter for the E. coli lac operon
   4758..4779    -  protein_bind   CAP binding site: CAP binding activates transcription in the presence of cAMP. E. coli catabolite activator protein
   4792..4831    -  CDS            lacI (fragment): lac repressor; lacI; The lac repressor binds to the lac operator to inhibit transcription in E. coli. This inhibition can be relieved by adding lactose or isopropyl-β-D-thiogalactopyranoside (IPTG).
   5116..5134    -  promoter       T3 promoter: promoter for bacteriophage T3 RNA polymerase
   5179..5195    -  protein_bind   lac operator: The lac repressor binds to the lac operator to inhibit transcription in E. coli. This inhibition can be relieved by adding lactose or isopropyl-β-D-thiogalactopyranoside (IPTG). lac repressor encoded by lacI
   5203..5233    -  promoter       lac promoter: promoter for the E. coli lac operon
   5248..5269    -  protein_bind   CAP binding site: CAP binding activates transcription in the presence of cAMP. E. coli catabolite activator protein
   5282..5374    -  CDS            lacI (fragment): lac repressor; lacI; The lac repressor binds to the lac operator to inhibit transcription in E. coli. This inhibition can be relieved by adding lactose or isopropyl-β-D-thiogalactopyranoside (IPTG).
   5557..6145    -  rep_origin     ori: high-copy-number ColE1/pMB1/pBR322/pUC origin of replication
   6316..7176    -  CDS            AmpR: β-lactamase; bla; confers resistance to ampicillin, carbenicillin, and related antibiotics
   7177..7281    -  promoter       AmpR promoter: bla
