>Addgene plasmid #173857 | pPBpuro-LDR | addgene full sequence | sequence record 340329 | Addgene NGS Result
CTAAATTGTAAGCGTTAATATTTTGTTAAAATTCGCGTTAAATTTTTGTTAAATCAGCTCATTTTTTAAC
CAATAGGCCGAAATCGGCAAAATCCCTTATAAATCAAAAGAATAGACCGAGATAGGGT
[37 nt withheld, positions 129-165]
AAAGAACGTGGACTCCAACGTCAAAGG
[49 nt withheld, positions 193-241]
T
[91 nt withheld, positions 243-333]
G
[124 nt withheld, positions 335-458]
CCCATTCGCCATTCAGGCTGCGCAACTGTTGGGAAGGGCGATCGGTGCGGGCCTCTTCGCTATTACGCCA
GCTGGCGAAAGGGGGATGTGCTGCAAGGCGATTAAGTTGGGTAACGCCAGGGTTTTCCCAGTCACGACGT
TGTAAAACGACGGCCAGTGAGCGCGCGTAATACGACTCACTATAGGGCGAATTGGGGCGCGCCATTCTAG
ATTAACCCTAGAAAGATAGTCTGCGTAAAATTGACGCATGCATTCTTGAAATATTGCTCTCTCTTTCTAA
ATAGCGCGAATCCGTCGCTGTGCATTTAGGACATCTCAGTCGCCGCTTGGAGCTCCCGTGAGGCGTGCTT
GTCAATGCGGTAAGTGTCACTGATTTTGAACTATAACGACCGCGTGAGTCAAAATGACGCATGATTATCT
TTTACGTGACTTTTAAGATTTAACTCATACGATAATTATATTGTTATTTCATGTTCTACTTACGTGATAA
CTTATTATATATATATTTTCTTGTTATAGATATCAACTAGAATGCTAGCATGGGCCCATCTCGACATTGA
TTATTGACTAGTTATTAATAGTAATCAATTACGGGGTCATTAGTTCATAGCCCATATATGGAGTTCCGCG
TTACATAACTTACGGTAAATGGCCCGCCTGGCTGACCGCCCAACGACCCCCGCCCATTGACGTCAATAAT
GACGTATGTTCCCATAGTAACGCCAATAGGGACTTTCCATTGACGTCAATGGGTGGAGTATTTACGGTAA
ACTGCCCACTTGGCAGTACATCAAGTGTATCATATGCCAAGTACGCCCCCTATTGACGTCAATGACGGTA
AATGGCCCGCCTGGCATTATGCCCAGTACATGACCTTATGGGACTTTCCTACTTGGCAGTACATCTACGT
ATTAGTCATCGCTATTACCATGGTCGAGGTGAGCCCCACGTTCTGCTTCACTCTCCCCATCTCCCCCCCC
TCCCCACCCCCAATTTTGTATTTATTTATTTTTTAATTATTTTGTGCAGCGATGGGGGCGGGGGGGGGGG
GGGSGCGCGCCRGGSGGGGGGGGGGGGGGSGGGGGGSGGGGSGGGGSGRGGCGGAGAGGTGCGGCGGCAG
CCAATCAGAGCGGCGCGCTCCGAAAGTTTCCTTTTATGGCGAGGCGGCGGCGGCGGCGGCCCTATAAAAA
GCGAAGCGCGCGGCGGGCGGGAGTCGCTGCGCGCTGCCTTCGCCCCGTGCCCCGCTCCGCCGCCGCCTCG
CGCCGCCCGCCCCGGCTCTGACTGACCGCGTTACTCCCACAGGTGAGCGGGCGGGACGGCCCTTCTCCTC
CGGGCTGTAATTAGCGCTTGGTTTAATGACGGCTTGTTTCTTTTCTGTGGCTGCGTGAAAGCCTTGAGGG
GCTCCGGGAGGGCCCTTTGTGCGGGGGGAGCGGCTCGGGGGGTGCGTGCGTGTGTGTGTGCGTGGGGAGC
GCCGCGTGCGGCTCCGCGCTGCCCGGCGGCTGTGAGCGCTGCGGGCGCGGCGCGGGGCTTTGTGCGCTCC
GCAGTGTGCGCGAGGGGAGCGCGGCCGGGGGCGGTGCCCCGCGGTGCGGGGGGGGCTGCGAGGGGAACAA
AGGCTGCGTGCGGGGTGTGTGCGTGGGGGGGTGAGCAGGGGGTGTGGGCGCGTCGGTCGGGCTGCAACCC
CCCCTGCACCCCCCTCCCCGAGTTGCTGAGCACGGCCCGGCTTCGGGTGCGGGGCTCCGTACGGGGCGTG
GCGCGGGGCTCGCCGTGCCGGGCGGGGGGTGGCGGCAGGTGGGGGTGCCGGGCGGGGCGGGGCCGCCTCG
GGCCGGGGAGGGCTCGGGGGAGGGGCGCGGCGGCCCCCGGAGCGCCGGCGGCTGTCGAGGCGCGGCGAGC
CGCAGCCATTGCCTTTTATGGTAATCGTGCGAGAGGGCGCAGGGACTTCCTTTGTCCCAAATCTGTGCGG
AGCCGAAATCTGGGAGGCGCCGCCGCACCCCCTCTAGCGGGCGCGGGGCGAAGCGGTGCGGCGCCGGCAG
GAAGGAAATGGGCGGGGAGGGCCTTCGTGCGTCGCCGCGCCGCCGTCCCCTTCTCCCTCTCCAGCCTCGG
GGCTGTCCGCGGGGGGACGGCTGCCTTCGGGGGGGACGGGGCAGGGCGGGGTTCGGCTTCTGGCGTGTGA
CCGGCGGCTCTAGAGCCTCTGCTAACCATGTTCATGCCTTCTTCTTTTTCCTACAGCTCCTGGGCAACGT
GCTGGTTATTGTGCTGTCTCATCATTTTGGCAAAGAATTGGGATCCGAATTCGTGATTACCATGGGATGT
ATAAAATCAAAAGGGAAAGACAGCGCGGGAGCAGATAGTGCTGGTAGTGCTGGTAGTGCTGGTATCCTCT
GGCATGAGATGTGGCATGAAGGCCTGGAAGAGGCATCTCGTTTGTACTTTGGGGAAAGGAACGTGAAAGG
CATGTTTGAGGTGCTGGAGCCCTTGCATGCTATGATGGAACGGGGCCCCCAGACTCTGAAGGAAACATCC
TTTAATCAGGCCTATGGTCGAGATTTAATGGAGGCCCAAGAGTGGTGCAGGAAGTACATGAAATCAGGGA
ATGTCAAGGACCTCCTCCAAGCCTGGGACCTCTATTATCATGTGTTCCGACGAATCTCAAAGACTAGTTA
TCCGTACGACGTACCAGACTACGCGGCCGCTCTAGAGTCAACTAACTTAAGCTAGCAACGGTTTCCCTCT
AGCGGGATCAATTCCGCCCCCCCCCCCTAACGTTACTGGCCGAAGCCGCTTGGAATAAGGCCGGTGTGCG
TTTGTCTATATGTTATTTTCCACCATATTGCCGTCTTTTGGCAATGTGAGGGCCCGGAAACCTGGCCCTG
TCTTCTTGACGAGCATTCCTAGGGGTCTTTCCCCTCTCGCCAAAGGAATGCAAGGTCTGTTGAATGTCGT
GAAGGAAGCAGTTCCTCTGGAAGCTTCTTGAAGACAAACAACGTCTGTAGCGACCCTTTGCAGGCAGCGG
AACCCCCCACCTGGCGACAGGTGCCTCTGCGGCCAAAAGCCACGTGTATAAGATACACCTGCAAAGGCGG
CACAACCCCAGTGCCACGTTGTGAGTTGGATAGTTGTGGAAAGAGTCAAATGGCTCTCCTCAAGCGTATT
CAACAAGGGGCTGAAGGATGCCCAGAAGGTACCCCATTGTATGGGATCTGATCTGGGGCCTCGGTGCACA
TGCTTTACATGTGTTTAGTCGAGGTTAAAAAAACGTCTAGGCCCCCCGAACCACGGGGACGTGGTTTTCC
TTTGAAAAACACGATAATACCATGACCGAGTACAAGCCCACGGTGCGCCTCGCCACCCGCGACGACGTCC
CCAGGGCCGTACGCACCCTCGCCGCCGCGTTCGCCGACTACCCCGCCACGCGCCACACCGTCGATCCGGA
CCGCCACATCGAGCGGGTCACCGAGCTGCAAGAACTCTTCCTCACGCGCGTCGGGCTCGACATCGGCAAG
GTGTGGGTCGCGGACGACGGCGCCGCGGTGGCGGTCTGGACCACGCCGGAGAGCGTCGAAGCGGGGGCGG
TGTTCGCCGAGATCGGCCCGCGCATGGCCGAGTTGAGCGGTTCCCGGCTGGCCGCGCAGCAACAGATGGA
AGGCCTCCTGGCGCCGCACCGGCCCAAGGAGCCCGCGTGGTTCCTGGCCACCGTCGGCGTCTCGCCCGAC
CACCAGGGCAAGGGTCTGGGCAGCGCCGTCGTGCTCCCCGGAGTGGAGGCGGCCGAGCGCGCCGGGGTGC
CCGCCTTCCTGGAGACCTCCGCGCCCCGCAACCTCCCCTTCTACGAGCGGCTCGGCTTCACCGTCACCGC
CGACGTCGAGGTGCCCGAAGGACCGCGCACCTGGTGCATGACCCGCAAGCCCGGTGCCTGATCGATGATC
TAGAGCTCGCTGATCAGCCTCGACTGTGCCTTCTAGTTGCCAGCCATCTGTTGTTTGCCCCTCCCCCGTG
CCTTCCTTGACCCTGGAAGGTGCCACTCCCACTGTCCTTTCCTAATAAAATGAGGAAATTGCATCGCATT
GTCTGAGTAGGTGTCATTCTATTCTGGGGGGTGGGGTGGGGCAGGACAGCAAGGGGGAGGATTGGGAAGA
CAATAGCAGGCATGCTGGGGATGCGGTGGGCTCTATGGCTTCTGAGGCGGAAAGAACCTGCAGCCCAAGC
TTGGCGTAATCATGGTCATAGCTGTTTCCTGTGTGAAATTGTTATCCGCTCACAATTCCACACAACATAC
GAGCCGGAAGCATAAAGTGTAAAGCCTGGGGTGCCTAATGAGTGAGCTAACTCACATTAATTGCGTTGCG
CTCACTGCCCGCTTTCCAGTCGGGAAACCTGTCGTGCCAGCGGATCTTAAAAGTTTTGTTACTTTATAGA
AGAAATTTTGAGTTTTTGTTTTTTTTTAATAAATAAATAAACATAAATAAATTGTTTGTTGAATTTATTA
TTAGTATGTAAGTGTAAATATAATAAAACTTAATATCTATTCAAATTAATAAATAAACCTCGATATACAG
ACCGATAAAACACATGCGTCAATTTTACGCATGATTATCTTTAACGTACGTCACAATATGATTATCTTTC
TAGGGTTAATCTAGTATACGCGTTTAATTAATCCAGCTTTTGTTCCCTTTAGTGAGGGTTAATTGCGCGC
TTGGCGTAATCATGGTCATAGCTGTTTCCTGTGTGAAATTGTTATCCGCTCACAATTCCACACAACATAC
GAGCCGGAAGCATAAAGTGTAAAGCCTGGGGTGCCTAATGAGTGAGCTAACTCACATTAATTGCGTTGCG
CTCACTGCCCGCTTTCCAGTCGGGAAACCTGTCGTGCCAGCTGCATTAATGAATCGGCCAACGCGCGGGG
AGAGGCGGTTTGCGTATTGGGCGCTCTTCCGCTTCCTCGCTCACTGACTCGCTGCGCTCGGTCGTTCGGC
TGCGGCGAGCGGTATCAGCTCACTCAAAGGCGGTAATACGGTTATCCACAGAATCAGGGGATAACGCAGG
AAAGAACATGTGAGCAAAAGGCCAGCAAAAGGCCAGGAACCGTAAAAAGGCCGCGTTGCTGGCGTTTTTC
CATAGGCTCCGCCCCCCTGACGAGCATCACAAAAATCGACGCTCAAGTCAGAGGTGGCGAAACCCGACAG
GACTATAAAGATACCAGGCGTTTCCCCCTGGAAGCTCCCTCGTGCGCTCTCCTGTTCCGACCCTGCCGCT
TACCGGATACCTGTCCGCCTTTCTCCCTTCGGGAAGCGTGGCGCTTTCTCATAGCTCACGCTGTAGGTAT
CTCAGTTCGGTGTAGGTCGTTCGCTCCAAGCTGGGCTGTGTGCACGAACCCCCCGTTCAGCCCGACCGCT
GCGCCTTATCCGGTAACTATCGTCTTGAGTCCAACCCGGTAAGACACGACTTATCGCCACTGGCAGCAGC
CACTGGTAACAGGATTAGCAGAGCGAGGTATGTAGGCGGTGCTACAGAGTTCTTGAAGTGGTGGCCTAAC
TACGGCTACACTAGAAGAACAGTATTTGGTATCTGCGCTCTGCTGAAGCCAGTTACCTTCGGAAAAAGAG
TTGGTAGCTCTTGATCCGGCAAACAAACCACCGCTGGTAGCGGTGGTTTTTTTGTTTGCAAGCAGCAGAT
TACGCGCAGAAAAAAAGGATCTCAAGAAGATCCTTTGATCTTTTCTACGGGGTCTGACGCTCAGTGGAAC
GAAAACTCACGTTAAGGGATTTTGGTCATGAGATTATCAAAAAGGATCTTCACCTAGATCCTTTTAAATT
AAAAATGAAGTTTTAAATCAATCTAAAGTATATATGAGTAAACTTGGTCTGACAGTTACCAATGCTTAAT
CAGTGAGGCACCTATCTCAGCGATCTGTCTATTTCGTTCATCCATAGTTGCCTGACTCCCCGTCGTGTAG
ATAACTACGATACGGGAGGGCTTACCATCTGGCCCCAGTGCTGCAATGATACCGCGAGACCCACGCTCAC
CGGCTCCAGATTTATCAGCAATAAACCAGCCAGCCGGAAGGGCCGAGCGCAGAAGTGGTCCTGCAACTTT
ATCCGCCTCCATCCAGTCTATTAATTGTTGCCGGGAAGCTAGAGTAAGTAGTTCGCCAGTTAATAGTTTG
CGCAACGTTGTTGCCATTGCTACAGGCATCGTGGTGTCACGCTCGTCGTTTGGTATGGCTTCATTCAGCT
CCGGTTCCCAACGATCAAGGCGAGTTACATGATCCCCCATGTTGTGCAAAAAAGCGGTTAGCTCCTTCGG
TCCTCCGATCGTTGTCAGAAGTAAGTTGGCCGCAGTGTTATCACTCATGGTTATGGCAGCACTGCATAAT
TCTCTTACTGTCATGCCATCCGTAAGATGCTTTTCTGTGACTGGTGAGTACTCAACCAAGTCATTCTGAG
AATAGTGTATGCGGCGACCGAGTTGCTCTTGCCCGGCGTCAATACGGGATAATACCGCGCCACATAGCAG
AACTTTAAAAGTGCTCATCATTGGAAAACGTTCTTCGGGGCGAAAACTCTCAAGGATCTTACCGCTGTTG
AGATCCAGTTCGATGTAACCCACTCGTGCACCCAACTGATCTTCAGCATCTTTTACTTTCACCAGCGTTT
CTGGGTGAGCAAAAACAGGAAGGCAAAATGCCGCAAAAAAGGGAATAAGGGCGACACGGAAATGTTGAAT
ACTCATACTCTTCCTTTTTCAATATTATTGAAGCATTTATCAGGGTTATTGTCTCATGAGCGGATACATA
TTTGAATGTATTTAGAAAAATAAACAAATAGGGGTTCCGCGCACATTTCCCCGAAAAGTGCCAC
Features (pLannotate 1.2.2; 23 found; start..end, strand, type, name):
     30..458     -  rep_origin     f1 ori (sequence partly withheld): f1 bacteriophage origin of replication; arrow indicates direction of (+) strand synthesis
    463..618     -  CDS            lacZα (fragment): LacZα fragment of β-galactosidase; lacZ fragment
    626..644     +  promoter       T7 promoter: promoter for bacteriophage T7 RNA polymerase
   1011..1390    +  enhancer       CMV enhancer: human cytomegalovirus immediate early enhancer
   1392..1667    +  promoter       chicken β-actin promoter: No description available
   1668..2684    +  intron         chimeric intron: chimera between introns from chicken β-actin and rabbit β-globin
   2832..3110    +  CDS            FRB*: T2098L mutant of FKBP-rapamycin binding domain of human FRAP binds synthetic ligands such as AP21967
   3206..3767    +  misc_feature   IRES: internal ribosome entry site (IRES) of the encephalomyocarditis virus (EMCV)
   3770..4369    +  CDS            PuroR: puromycin N-acetyltransferase; pac from Streptomyces alboniger; confers resistance to puromycin
   4402..4626    +  polyA_signal   bGH poly(A) signal: bovine growth hormone polyadenylation signal
   4630..4646    +  promoter       SV40 promoter (fragment): SV40 enhancer and early promoter
   4697..4713    -  protein_bind   lac operator: The lac repressor binds to the lac operator to inhibit transcription in E. coli. This inhibition can be relieved by adding lactose or isopropyl-β-D-thiogalactopyranoside (IPTG). lac repressor encoded by lacI
   4721..4751    -  promoter       lac promoter: promoter for the E. coli lac operon
   4766..4787    -  protein_bind   CAP binding site: CAP binding activates transcription in the presence of cAMP. E. coli catabolite activator protein
   4800..4839    -  CDS            lacI (fragment): lac repressor; lacI; The lac repressor binds to the lac operator to inhibit transcription in E. coli. This inhibition can be relieved by adding lactose or isopropyl-β-D-thiogalactopyranoside (IPTG).
   5124..5142    -  promoter       T3 promoter: promoter for bacteriophage T3 RNA polymerase
   5187..5203    -  protein_bind   lac operator: The lac repressor binds to the lac operator to inhibit transcription in E. coli. This inhibition can be relieved by adding lactose or isopropyl-β-D-thiogalactopyranoside (IPTG). lac repressor encoded by lacI
   5211..5241    -  promoter       lac promoter: promoter for the E. coli lac operon
   5256..5277    -  protein_bind   CAP binding site: CAP binding activates transcription in the presence of cAMP. E. coli catabolite activator protein
   5290..5382    -  CDS            lacI (fragment): lac repressor; lacI; The lac repressor binds to the lac operator to inhibit transcription in E. coli. This inhibition can be relieved by adding lactose or isopropyl-β-D-thiogalactopyranoside (IPTG).
   5565..6153    -  rep_origin     ori: high-copy-number ColE1/pMB1/pBR322/pUC origin of replication
   6324..7184    -  CDS            AmpR: β-lactamase; bla; confers resistance to ampicillin, carbenicillin, and related antibiotics
   7185..7289    -  promoter       AmpR promoter: bla
