[The description below was written by a language model from this plasmid's Addgene catalogue record and pLannotate feature annotations shown in this document.]
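Description:
pPBpuro-LDR is a mammalian expression plasmid of about 7.3 kb built on the pPBpuro backbone. It is propagated in E. coli through a high-copy ColE1/pUC-type origin with ampicillin selection (AmpR under its own bla promoter). It also carries an f1 phage origin and cloning-vector remnants: lacZα and lacI fragments, lac promoter/operator elements, and T7 and T3 promoters. The "PB" in the backbone name suggests a piggyBac transposon design, but neither feature table annotates transposon terminal repeats, so the record does not confirm this.

The payload is a single bicistronic cassette driven by a CAG-type promoter, made up of the CMV enhancer, the chicken β-actin promoter and a chimeric β-actin/β-globin intron. The first cistron is the roughly 400 bp synthetic insert LDR, described as a Lyn11-targeted FRB. The annotation identifies the FRB portion as the T2098L variant of the FKBP-rapamycin binding domain of human FRAP/mTOR. The Lyn-derived N-terminal sequence, which is normally used as a lipid-modified plasma-membrane anchor, is not annotated separately. An EMCV IRES then allows translation of puromycin N-acetyltransferase from the same transcript, which ends at a bGH polyadenylation signal. Puromycin resistance is therefore linked to expression of the insert.

The stated purpose is to supply one half of a rapamycin-induced dimerization system. In such systems, membrane-anchored FRB recruits an FKBP-fused partner protein, expressed from a separate construct, to the membrane when rapamycin or a compatible analogue is added. The repository-sequenced and depositor sequences differ by only a few bases in length and give the same feature annotation.
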