Addgene plasmid #173857: pPBpuro-LDR
Purpose: Encoding a part of the rapamycin-induced dimerization system.
Depositing lab: Michiyuki Matsuda. Depositing organization: Kyoto University, Graduate School of Biostudies. Publication: Redundant roles of EGFR ligands in the ERK activation waves during collective cell migration. Lin S, Hirayama D, Maryu G, Matsuda K, Hino N, Deguchi E, Aoki K, Iwamoto R, Terai K, Matsuda M. Life Sci Alliance. 2021 Oct 19;5(1). pii: 5/1/e202101206. doi: 10.26508/lsa.202101206. Print 2022 Jan. PubMed 34667080.
Backbone
  Vector backbone: pPBpuro
  Backbone size w/o insert (bp): 6900
  Total vector size (bp): 7300
  Vector type: Mammalian Expression
  Selectable markers: Puromycin
Growth in bacteria
  Bacterial resistance: Ampicillin, 100 μg/mL
  Growth temperature: 37°C
  Growth strain: DH5alpha
  Copy number: Unknown
Gene/Insert
  Gene/Insert name: a Lyn11-targeted FRB (LDR)
  Species: Synthetic
  Insert size (bp): 400
Terms and licenses: Academic/Nonprofit Terms; Industry Terms: Not Available to Industry
How to cite: pPBpuro-LDR was a gift from Michiyuki Matsuda (Addgene plasmid # 173857 ; http://n2t.net/addgene:173857 ; RRID:Addgene_173857)
